Addgene plasmid #184114: mNTERY04
Purpose: Nanopore-addressable protein reporter for expression in mammalian cells.
Depositing lab: Jeff Nivala. Depositing organization: University of Washington. Publication: Multiplexed direct detection of barcoded protein reporters on a nanopore array. Cardozo N, Zhang K, Doroschak K, Nguyen A, Siddiqui Z, Bogard N, Strauss K, Ceze L, Nivala J. Nat Biotechnol. 2022 Jan;40(1):42-46. doi: 10.1038/s41587-021-01002-6. Epub 2021 Aug 12. PubMed 34385692.
Backbone
  Vector backbone: pcDNA3.1
  Vector type: Mammalian Expression
Growth in bacteria
  Bacterial resistance: Ampicillin, 100 μg/mL
  Growth temperature: 37°C
  Growth strain: DH5alpha
  Copy number: High Copy
Gene/Insert
  Gene/Insert name: mNTERY04
  Promoter: CMV
  Cloning method: Gibson Cloning
  Sequencing primers: 5′ ATGGCCCTTACGTTTGCACTGCTCGTTG
Terms and licenses: Academic/Nonprofit Terms; Industry Terms: Not Available to Industry
How to cite: mNTERY04 was a gift from Jeff Nivala (Addgene plasmid # 184114 ; http://n2t.net/addgene:184114 ; RRID:Addgene_184114)
