[The description below was written by a language model from this plasmid's Addgene catalogue record and pLannotate feature annotations shown in this document.]
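Description:
mNTERY04 is a mammalian expression plasmid built on a pcDNA3.1 backbone and encoding a nanopore-addressable protein reporter. It is propagated in E. coli as a high-copy plasmid through a ColE1/pUC-type origin and selected with ampicillin via the β-lactamase gene and its native promoter. The sequenced record is about 4.6 kb. No mammalian selection cassette or f1 origin is annotated, so the backbone seems to be a trimmed version of pcDNA3.1. The short matches to an HIV-1 LTR, SV40 small t antigen and the pBR322 bom region are small fragments, probably residual or incidental backbone sequence rather than functional elements.

Expression is driven by the CMV immediate-early enhancer and promoter, with a T7 promoter just upstream of the coding region and a bovine growth hormone polyadenylation signal downstream. The annotated open reading frame begins with a short fragment of human interferon alpha-2, whose position and size suggest that it serves as an N-terminal secretion signal, although the record does not say so. This is followed by a polyhistidine affinity tag, the monomeric red fluorescent protein mCherry, and yeast SMT3 (SUMO). Roughly 270 nt between the end of SMT3 and the poly(A) signal carry no annotation. This region may hold the reporter-specific portion that gives the protein its distinguishable nanopore signal, but its content is not described in the record.

The associated work concerns multiplexed direct detection of barcoded protein reporters on a nanopore array. The construct would therefore serve as one member of a reporter set expressed in mammalian cells, with mCherry allowing expression to be monitored and the His tag allowing capture or purification.
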