Features (pLannotate 1.2.2; 14 found; start..end, strand, type, name):
    181..214     +  LTR            5' LTR (truncated) (fragment): truncated 5' long terminal repeat (LTR) from HIV-1
    230..248     +  promoter       T7 promoter: promoter for bacteriophage T7 RNA polymerase
    268..336     +  CDS            IFNA2 (fragment): IFNA2_HUMAN - Also known as IFNA2A, IFNA2B, IFNA2C. Experimental evidence at protein level: Swiss-Prot protein existence level 1. Produced by macrophages, IFN-alpha have antiviral activities. From Homo sapiens (Human).
    346..368     +  CDS            9xHis (fragment): 9xHis affinity tag
    370..1074    +  CDS            mCherry: mCherry is a basic (constitutively fluorescent) red fluorescent protein published in 2004, derived from Discosoma sp.. It is reported to be a very rapidly-maturing monomer with low acid sensitivity.
   1084..1377    +  CDS            SMT3: SMT3_YEAST - Experimental evidence at protein level: Swiss-Prot protein existence level 1. Not known; suppressor of MIF2 mutations. From Saccharomyces cerevisiae (strain ATCC 204508 / S288c) (Baker's yeast).
   1648..1855    +  polyA_signal   bGH poly(A) signal: bovine growth hormone polyadenylation signal
   1994..2046    +  misc_feature   bom (fragment): basis of mobility region from pBR322
   2105..2209    +  promoter       AmpR promoter: bla
   2210..3070    +  CDS            AmpR: β-lactamase; bla; confers resistance to ampicillin, carbenicillin, and related antibiotics
   3241..3829    +  rep_origin     ori: high-copy-number ColE1/pMB1/pBR322/pUC origin of replication
   4037..4089    -  CDS            small t antigen (fragment): SV40 (simian virus 40) small t antigen
   4154..4533    +  enhancer       CMV enhancer: human cytomegalovirus immediate early enhancer
   4534..185     +  promoter       CMV promoter (across the origin): human cytomegalovirus (CMV) immediate early promoter
>Addgene plasmid #184114 | mNTERY04 | addgene full sequence | sequence record 362493 | Addgene NGS Result
ACATCAATGGGCGTGGATAGCGGTTTGACTCACGGGGATTTCCAAGTCTCCACCCCATTGACGTCAATGG
GAGTTTGTTTTGGCACCAAAATCAACGGGACTTTCCAAAATGTCGTAACAACTCCGCCCCATTGACGCAA
ATGGGCGGTAGGCGTGTACGGTGGGAGGTCTATATAAGCAGAGCTCTCTGGCTAACTAGAGAACCCACTG
CTTACTGGCTTATCGAAATTAATACGACTCACTATAGGGAGACCCAAGCTGGCTAGCATGGCCCTTACGT
TTGCACTGCTCGTTGCGTTGCTGGTCCTGAGCTGCAAGTCCAGTTGCTCCGTAGGTGGGCACCATCACCA
CCACCACCATCACCACCATGTGAGCAAGGGCGAGGAGGATAACATGGCCATCATCAAGGAGTTCATGCGC
TTCAAGGTGCACATGGAGGGCTCCGTGAACGGCCACGAGTTCGAGATCGAGGGCGAGGGCGAGGGCCGCC
CCTACGAGGGCACCCAGACCGCCAAGCTGAAGGTGACCAAGGGTGGCCCCCTGCCCTTCGCCTGGGACAT
CCTGTCCCCTCAGTTCATGTACGGCTCCAAGGCCTACGTGAAGCACCCCGCCGACATCCCCGACTACTTG
AAGCTGTCCTTCCCCGAGGGCTTCAAGTGGGAGCGCGTGATGAACTTCGAGGACGGCGGCGTGGTGACCG
TGACCCAGGACTCCTCCCTGCAGGACGGCGAGTTCATCTACAAGGTGAAGCTGCGCGGCACCAACTTCCC
CTCCGACGGCCCCGTAATGCAGAAGAAGACCATGGGCTGGGAGGCCTCCTCCGAGCGGATGTACCCCGAG
GACGGCGCCCTGAAGGGCGAGATCAAGCAGAGGCTGAAGCTGAAGGACGGCGGCCACTACGACGCTGAGG
TCAAGACCACCTACAAGGCCAAGAAGCCCGTGCAGCTGCCCGGCGCCTACAACGTCAACATCAAGTTGGA
CATCACCTCCCACAACGAGGACTACACCATCGTGGAACAGTACGAACGCGCCGAGGGCCGCCACTCCACC
GGCGGCATGGACGAGCTGTACAAGTCTGGTAGCCTGCAAGATTCGGAAGTCAACCAAGAAGCAAAGCCGG
AAGTCAAGCCGGAAGTGAAACCGGAAACCCATATTAACCTGAAAGTTAGTGACGGCAGCTCTGAAATTTT
CTTTAAGATCAAAAAGACCACGCCGCTGCGTCGCCTGATGGAAGCGTTTGCCAAACGTCAGGGCAAGGAA
ATGGATAGCCTGACGTTCCTGTATGACGGTATTGAAATCCAGGCAGATCAAGCGCCGGAAGACCTGGACA
TGGAAGACAACGACATCATTGAAGCCCACCGTGAACAGATTGGTGGTGGTGGTTCGAGCTATTACTATGG
AGGGTCTGGGTCTAGCGGGGATGGTGGGTCGTCTGGGGGGAGCGGCGGTTCGGGTTCATCTGGTGACGGC
GGTTCCTCGGGTGGTTCCGGGGGAGATGGTTCTTCCGGAGATGGCGGGAGTGATGGGGACTCTGATGGTT
CGGATGGTGACGGGGACAGTGATGGTGATGACGGAGGGGACGACGAGGATGACGGTTCAGACGATTAATG
AGGCGGCTCGAGGATCCGGCTGCTAACAAAGCCTCGACTGTGCCTTCTAGTTGCCAGCCATCTGTTGTTT
GCCCCTCCCCCGTGCCTTCCTTGACCCTGGAAGGTGCCACTCCCACTGTCCTTTCCTAATAAAATGAGGA
AATTGCATCGCATTGTCTGAGTAGGTGTCATTCTATTCTGGGGGGTGGGGTGGGGCAGGACAGCAAGGGG
GAGGATTGGGAAGACAATAGCAGGCATGCTGGGGACGACGGTGCTCGAAGCAGCGCAAAACGCCTAACCC
TAAGCAGATTCTTCATGCAATTGTCGGTCAAGCCTTGCCTTGTTGTAGCTTAAATTTTGCTCGCGCACTA
CTCAGCGACCTCCAACACACAAGCAGGGAGCAGATACTGGCTTAACTATGCGGCATCAGAGCAGATTGTA
CTGAGAGTGCACCATAGGGGATCGGGAGATCTCCCGATCCGTCGACGTCAGGTGGCACTTTTCGGGGAAA
TGTGCGCGGAACCCCTATTTGTTTATTTTTCTAAATACATTCAAATATGTATCCGCTCATGAGACAATAA
CCCTGATAAATGCTTCAATAATATTGAAAAAGGAAGAGTATGAGTATTCAACATTTCCGTGTCGCCCTTA
TTCCCTTTTTTGCGGCATTTTGCCTTCCTGTTTTTGCTCACCCAGAAACGCTGGTGAAAGTAAAAGATGC
TGAAGATCAGTTGGGTGCACGAGTGGGTTACATCGAACTGGATCTCAACAGCGGTAAGATCCTTGAGAGT
TTTCGCCCCGAAGAACGTTTTCCAATGATGAGCACTTTTAAAGTTCTGCTATGTGGCGCGGTATTATCCC
GTATTGACGCCGGGCAAGAGCAACTCGGTCGCCGCATACACTATTCTCAGAATGACTTGGTTGAGTACTC
ACCAGTCACAGAAAAGCATCTTACGGATGGCATGACAGTAAGAGAATTATGCAGTGCTGCCATAACCATG
AGTGATAACACTGCGGCCAACTTACTTCTGACAACGATCGGAGGACCGAAGGAGCTAACCGCTTTTTTGC
ACAACATGGGGGATCATGTAACTCGCCTTGATCGTTGGGAACCGGAGCTGAATGAAGCCATACCAAACGA
CGAGCGTGACACCACGATGCCTGTAGCAATGGCAACAACGTTGCGCAAACTATTAACTGGCGAACTACTT
ACTCTAGCTTCCCGGCAACAATTAATAGACTGGATGGAGGCGGATAAAGTTGCAGGACCACTTCTGCGCT
CGGCCCTTCCGGCTGGCTGGTTTATTGCTGATAAATCTGGAGCCGGTGAGCGTGGGTCTCGCGGTATCAT
TGCAGCACTGGGGCCAGATGGTAAGCCCTCCCGTATCGTAGTTATCTACACGACGGGGAGTCAGGCAACT
ATGGATGAACGAAATAGACAGATCGCTGAGATAGGTGCCTCACTGATTAAGCATTGGTAACTGTCAGACC
AAGTTTACTCATATATACTTTAGATTGATTTAAAACTTCATTTTTAATTTAAAAGGATCTAGGTGAAGAT
CCTTTTTGATAATCTCATGACCAAAATCCCTTAACGTGAGTTTTCGTTCCACTGAGCGTCAGACCCCGTA
GAAAAGATCAAAGGATCTTCTTGAGATCCTTTTTTTCTGCGCGTAATCTGCTGCTTGCAAACAAAAAAAC
CACCGCTACCAGCGGTGGTTTGTTTGCCGGATCAAGAGCTACCAACTCTTTTTCCGAAGGTAACTGGCTT
CAGCAGAGCGCAGATACCAAATACTGTTCTTCTAGTGTAGCCGTAGTTGGGCCACCACTTCAAGAACTCT
GTAGCACCGCCTACATACCTCGCTCTGCTAATCCTGTTACCAGTGGCTGCTGCCAGTGGCGATAAGTCGT
GTCTTACCGGGTTGGACTCAAGACGATAGTTACCGGATAAGGCGCAGCGGTCGGGCTGAACGGGGGGTTC
GTGCACACAGCCCAGCTTGGAGCGAACGACCTACACCGAACTGAGATACCTACAGCGTGAGCTATGAGAA
AGCGCCACGCTTCCCGAAGGGAGAAAGGCGGACAGGTATCCGGTAAGCGGCAGGGTCGGAACAGGAGAGC
GCACGAGGGAGCTTCCAGGGGGAAACGCCTGGTATCTTTATAGTCCTGTCGGGTTTCGCCACCTCTGACT
TGAGCGTCGATTTTTGTGATGCTCGTCAGGGGGGCGGAGCCTATGGAAAAACGCCAGCAACGCGGCCTTT
TTACGGTTCCTGGCCTTTTGCTGGCCTTTTGCTCACATGTTCTTTCCTGCGTTATCCCCTGATTCTGTGG
ATAACCGTATTACCGCCTTTGAGTGAGCTGATACCGCTCGCCGCAGCCGAACGACCGAGCGCAGCGAGTC
AGTGAGCGAGGAAGCGGAAGAGCGCCCAATACGCAAACCGCCTCTCCCTAGAAGGTCCATTAGCTGCAAA
GATTCCTCTCTGTTTAAAACTTTATCCATCTTTGCAAAGCTTTTTGCAAAAGCCTCCCACTGCTTCGCGA
TGTACGGGCCAGATATACGCGTTGACATTGATTATTGACTAGTTATTAATAGTAATCAATTACGGGGTCA
TTAGTTCATAGCCCATATATGGAGTTCCGCGTTACATAACTTACGGTAAATGGCCCGCCTGGCTGACCGC
CCAACGACCCCCGCCCATTGACGTCAATAATGACGTATGTTCCCATAGTAACGCCAATAGGGACTTTCCA
TTGACGTCAATGGGTGGAGTATTTACGGTAAACTGCCCACTTGGCAGTACATCAAGTGTATCATATGCCA
AGTACGCCCCCTATTGACGTCAATGACGGTAAATGGCCCGCCTGGCATTATGCCCAGTACATGACCTTAT
GGGACTTTCCTACTTGGCAGTACATCTACGTATTAGTCATCGCTATTACCATGGTGATGCGGTTTTGGCA
GT
